Addgene plasmid #181717: pAG416-GAL-FUS-P431L
Purpose: Galactose inducible expression of FUS-P431L
Depositing lab: Alejandro Chavez. Depositing organization: Columbia University.
Backbone
  Vector backbone: pAG416-GAL-ccdb
  Vector type: Yeast Expression
Growth in bacteria
  Bacterial resistance: Ampicillin, 100 μg/mL
  Growth temperature: 30°C
  Growth strain: NEB Stable
  Copy number: High Copy
Gene/Insert
  Gene/Insert name: FUS
  Species: H. sapiens (human)
  Mutation: P431L
  Entrez Gene: FUS (a.k.a. ALS6, ETM4, FUS1, HNRNPP2, POMP75, TLS, altFUS)
  Cloning method: Gateway Cloning
Terms and licenses: Academic/Nonprofit Terms; Industry Terms: Not Available to Industry
How to cite: pAG416-GAL-FUS-P431L was a gift from Alejandro Chavez (Addgene plasmid # 181717 ; http://n2t.net/addgene:181717 ; RRID:Addgene_181717)
