[The description below was written by a language model from this plasmid's Addgene catalogue record and pLannotate feature annotations shown in this document.]
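Description:
pAG416-GAL-FUS-P431L is a yeast expression shuttle plasmid of about 7.2 kb, built on the Gateway destination vector pAG416-GAL-ccdB. In Saccharomyces cerevisiae it is maintained through a CEN6/ARS element, which gives centromeric, low-copy and mitotically stable inheritance. It is selected through the URA3 marker, driven by its own promoter. URA3 complements uracil auxotrophy and can be counterselected with 5-fluoroorotic acid. In E. coli the plasmid replicates from a high-copy ColE1/pUC-type origin and carries the β-lactamase gene for ampicillin selection. An f1 origin and pBluescript-derived remnants (lac promoter/operator, lacZα and MCS fragments, flanking T3 and T7 promoters) are inherited from the parental backbone and have no role in the yeast expression cassette.

The payload is the human FUS open reading frame carrying the P431L substitution. It was introduced by Gateway recombination, so it is flanked by attB1 and attB2 sites in place of the ccdB counterselection cassette of the parent vector. Transcription is driven by the GAL1 promoter, which is regulated by Gal4 and induced by galactose, and is terminated by the CYC1 terminator. No epitope tag or fluorescent fusion is annotated, so the protein appears to be expressed untagged. FUS is a DNA/RNA-binding protein involved in transcription regulation, splicing, RNA transport and DNA damage response, and one of its gene aliases is ALS6. The stated purpose is galactose-inducible expression of the FUS-P431L variant in yeast. The record does not describe the functional consequence of the mutation or the specific assays intended.
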