Features (pLannotate 1.2.2; 24 found; start..end, strand, type, name):
     69..572     -  misc_feature   CEN/ARS: S. cerevisiae CEN6 centromere fused to an autonomously replicating sequence
    609..713     +  promoter       AmpR promoter: bla
    714..1574    +  CDS            AmpR: β-lactamase; bla; confers resistance to ampicillin, carbenicillin, and related antibiotics
   1745..2333    +  rep_origin     ori: high-copy-number ColE1/pMB1/pBR322/pUC origin of replication
   2516..2608    +  CDS            lacI (fragment): lac repressor; lacI; The lac repressor binds to the lac operator to inhibit transcription in E. coli. This inhibition can be relieved by adding lactose or isopropyl-β-D-thiogalactopyranoside (IPTG).
   2621..2642    +  protein_bind   CAP binding site: CAP binding activates transcription in the presence of cAMP. E. coli catabolite activator protein
   2657..2687    +  promoter       lac promoter: promoter for the E. coli lac operon
   2695..2711    +  protein_bind   lac operator: The lac repressor binds to the lac operator to inhibit transcription in E. coli. This inhibition can be relieved by adding lactose or isopropyl-β-D-thiogalactopyranoside (IPTG). lac repressor encoded by lacI
   2756..2774    +  promoter       T3 promoter: promoter for bacteriophage T3 RNA polymerase
   2798..3239    +  promoter       GAL1 promoter: S. cerevisiae GAL1; inducible promoter, regulated by Gal4
   3254..3274    +  misc_feature   MCS (fragment): pBluescript multiple cloning site
   3278..3302    +  protein_bind   attB1: mutant version of attB; recombination site for the Gateway® BP reaction BP Clonase™
   3308..4885    +  CDS            FUS: FUS_HUMAN - Also known as TLS. Experimental evidence at protein level: Swiss-Prot protein existence level 1. DNA/RNA-binding protein that plays a role in various cellular processes such as transcription regulation, RNA splicing, RNA transport, DNA repair and damage response (PubMed:27731383). Binds to nascent pre-mRNAs and acts as a molecular mediator between RNA polymerase II and U1 small nuclear ribonucleoprotein thereby coupling transcription and splicing (PubMed:26124092). Binds also its own pre- mRNA and autoregulates its expression; this autoregulation mechanism is mediated by non-sense-
   4890..4914    -  protein_bind   attB2: mutant version of attB; recombination site for the Gateway® BP reaction BP Clonase™
   4918..4965    +  misc_feature   MCS (fragment): pBluescript multiple cloning site
   4966..5213    +  terminator     CYC1 terminator: S. cerevisiae CYC1; transcription terminator for CYC1
   5232..5250    -  promoter       T7 promoter: promoter for bacteriophage T7 RNA polymerase
   5258..5413    +  CDS            lacZα (fragment): LacZα fragment of β-galactosidase; lacZ fragment
   5417..5845    +  rep_origin     f1 ori (sequence partly withheld): f1 bacteriophage origin of replication; arrow indicates direction of (+) strand synthesis
   5873..5924    -  misc_feature   bom (fragment): basis of mobility region from pBR322
   6003..6806    -  CDS            URA3: orotidine-5'-phosphate decarboxylase, required for uracil biosynthesis; S. cerevisiae URA3; yeast auxotrophic marker, counterselectable with 5-fluoroorotic acid (5-FOA)
   6807..7022    -  promoter       URA3 promoter: S. cerevisiae URA3
   7030..7079    -  misc_feature   bom (fragment): basis of mobility region from pBR322
   7181..1       -  CDS            rop (fragment) (across the origin): Rop protein, which maintains plasmids at low copy number; rop
>Addgene plasmid #181717 | pAG416-GAL-FUS-P431L | addgene full sequence | sequence record 430957 | Addgene NGS Result
GACGAAAGGGCCTCGTGATACGCCTATTTTTATAGGTTAATGTCATGATAATAATGGTTTCTTAGACGGA
TCGCTTGCCTGTAACTTACACGCGCCTCGTATCTTTTAATGATGGAATAATTTGGGAATTTACTCTGTGT
TTATTTATTTTTATGTTTTGTATTTGGATTTTAGAAAGTAAATAAAGAAGGTAGAAGAGTTACGGAATGA
AGAAAAAAAAATAAACAAAGGTTTAAAAAATTTCAACAAAAAGCGTACTTTACATATATATTTATTAGAC
AAGAAAAGCAGATTAAATAGATATACATTCGATTAACGATAAGTAAAATGTAAAATCACAGGATTTTCGT
GTGTGGTCTTCTACACAGACAAGATGAAACAATTCGGCATTAATACCTGAGAGCAGGAAGAGCAAGATAA
AAGGTAGTATTTGTTGGCGATCCCCCTAGAGTCTTTTACATCTTCGGAAAACAAAAACTATTTTTTCTTT
AATTTCTTTTTTTACTTTCTATTTTTAATTTATATATTTATATTAAAAAATTTAAATTATAATTATTTTT
ATAGCACGTGATGAAAAGGACCCAGGTGGCACTTTTCGGGGAAATGTGCGCGGAACCCCTATTTGTTTAT
TTTTCTAAATACATTCAAATATGTATCCGCTCATGAGACAATAACCCTGATAAATGCTTCAATAATATTG
AAAAAGGAAGAGTATGAGTATTCAACATTTCCGTGTCGCCCTTATTCCCTTTTTTGCGGCATTTTGCCTT
CCTGTTTTTGCTCACCCAGAAACGCTGGTGAAAGTAAAAGATGCTGAAGATCAGTTGGGTGCACGAGTGG
GTTACATCGAACTGGATCTCAACAGCGGTAAGATCCTTGAGAGTTTTCGCCCCGAAGAACGTTTTCCAAT
GATGAGCACTTTTAAAGTTCTGCTATGTGGCGCGGTATTATCCCGTATTGACGCCGGGCAAGAGCAACTC
GGTCGCCGCATACACTATTCTCAGAATGACTTGGTTGAGTACTCACCAGTCACAGAAAAGCATCTTACGG
ATGGCATGACAGTAAGAGAATTATGCAGTGCTGCCATAACCATGAGTGATAACACTGCGGCCAACTTACT
TCTGACAACGATCGGAGGACCGAAGGAGCTAACCGCTTTTTTGCACAACATGGGGGATCATGTAACTCGC
CTTGATCGTTGGGAACCGGAGCTGAATGAAGCCATACCAAACGACGAGCGTGACACCACGATGCCTGTAG
CAATGGCAACAACGTTGCGCAAACTATTAACTGGCGAACTACTTACTCTAGCTTCCCGGCAACAATTAAT
AGACTGGATGGAGGCGGATAAAGTTGCAGGACCACTTCTGCGCTCGGCCCTTCCGGCTGGCTGGTTTATT
GCTGATAAATCTGGAGCCGGTGAGCGTGGGTCTCGCGGTATCATTGCAGCACTGGGGCCAGATGGTAAGC
CCTCCCGTATCGTAGTTATCTACACGACGGGGAGTCAGGCAACTATGGATGAACGAAATAGACAGATCGC
TGAGATAGGTGCCTCACTGATTAAGCATTGGTAACTGTCAGACCAAGTTTACTCATATATACTTTAGATT
GATTTAAAACTTCATTTTTAATTTAAAAGGATCTAGGTGAAGATCCTTTTTGATAATCTCATGACCAAAA
TCCCTTAACGTGAGTTTTCGTTCCACTGAGCGTCAGACCCCGTAGAAAAGATCAAAGGATCTTCTTGAGA
TCCTTTTTTTCTGCGCGTAATCTGCTGCTTGCAAACAAAAAAACCACCGCTACCAGCGGTGGTTTGTTTG
CCGGATCAAGAGCTACCAACTCTTTTTCCGAAGGTAACTGGCTTCAGCAGAGCGCAGATACCAAATACTG
TTCTTCTAGTGTAGCCGTAGTTAGGCCACCACTTCAAGAACTCTGTAGCACCGCCTACATACCTCGCTCT
GCTAATCCTGTTACCAGTGGCTGCTGCCAGTGGCGATAAGTCGTGTCTTACCGGGTTGGACTCAAGACGA
TAGTTACCGGATAAGGCGCAGCGGTCGGGCTGAACGGGGGGTTCGTGCACACAGCCCAGCTTGGAGCGAA
CGACCTACACCGAACTGAGATACCTACAGCGTGAGCTATGAGAAAGCGCCACGCTTCCCGAAGGGAGAAA
GGCGGACAGGTATCCGGTAAGCGGCAGGGTCGGAACAGGAGAGCGCACGAGGGAGCTTCCAGGGGGAAAC
GCCTGGTATCTTTATAGTCCTGTCGGGTTTCGCCACCTCTGACTTGAGCGTCGATTTTTGTGATGCTCGT
CAGGGGGGCGGAGCCTATGGAAAAACGCCAGCAACGCGGCCTTTTTACGGTTCCTGGCCTTTTGCTGGCC
TTTTGCTCACATGTTCTTTCCTGCGTTATCCCCTGATTCTGTGGATAACCGTATTACCGCCTTTGAGTGA
GCTGATACCGCTCGCCGCAGCCGAACGACCGAGCGCAGCGAGTCAGTGAGCGAGGAAGCGGAAGAGCGCC
CAATACGCAAACCGCCTCTCCCCGCGCGTTGGCCGATTCATTAATGCAGCTGGCACGACAGGTTTCCCGA
CTGGAAAGCGGGCAGTGAGCGCAACGCAATTAATGTGAGTTAGCTCACTCATTAGGCACCCCAGGCTTTA
CACTTTATGCTTCCGGCTCGTATGTTGTGTGGAATTGTGAGCGGATAACAATTTCACACAGGAAACAGCT
ATGACCATGATTACGCCAAGCGCGCAATTAACCCTCACTAAAGGGAACAAAAGCTGGAGCTCTAGTACGG
ATTAGAAGCCGCCGAGCGGGTGACAGCCCTCCGAAGGAAGACTCTCCTCCGTGCGTCCTCGTCTTCACCG
GTCGCGTTCCTGAAACGCAGATGTGCCTCGCGCCGCACTGCTCCGAACAATAAAGATTCTACAATACTAG
CTTTTATGGTTATGAAGAGGAAAAATTGGCAGTAACCTGGCCCCACAAACCTTCAAATGAACGAATCAAA
TTAACAACCATAGGATGATAATGCGATTAGTTTTTTAGCCTTATTTCTGGGGTAATTAATCAGCGAAGCG
ATGATTTTTGATCTATTAACAGATATATAAATGCAAAAACTGCATAACCACTTTAACTAATACTTTCAAC
ATTTTCGGTTTGTATTACTTCTTATTCAAATGTAATAAAAGTATCAACAAAAAATTGTTAATATACCTCT
ATACTTTAACGTCAAGGAGAAAAAACCCCGGATTCTAGAACTAGTGGATCCCCCATCACAAGTTTGTACA
AAAAAGCAGGCTCCACCATGGCCTCAAACGATTATACCCAACAAGCAACCCAAAGCTATGGGGCCTACCC
CACCCAGCCCGGGCAGGGCTATTCCCAGCAGAGCAGTCAGCCCTACGGACAGCAGAGTTACAGTGGTTAT
AGCCAGTCCACGGACACTTCAGGCTATGGCCAGAGCAGCTATTCTTCTTATGGCCAGAGCCAGAACACAG
GCTATGGAACTCAGTCAACTCCCCAGGGATATGGCTCGACTGGCGGCTATGGCAGTAGCCAGAGCTCCCA
ATCGTCTTACGGGCAGCAGTCCTCCTATCCTGGCTATGGCCAGCAGCCAGCTCCCAGCAGCACCTCGGGA
AGTTACGGTAGCAGTTCTCAGAGCAGCAGCTATGGGCAGCCCCAGAGTGGGAGCTACAGCCAGCAGCCTA
GCTATGGTGGACAGCAGCAAAGCTATGGACAGCAGCAAAGCTATAATCCCCCTCAGGGCTATGGACAGCA
GAACCAGTACAACAGCAGCAGTGGTGGTGGAGGTGGAGGTGGAGGTGGAGGTAACTATGGCCAAGATCAA
TCCTCCATGAGTAGTGGTGGTGGCAGTGGTGGCGGTTATGGCAATCAAGACCAGAGTGGTGGAGGTGGCA
GCGGTGGCTATGGACAGCAGGACCGTGGAGGCCGCGGCAGGGGTGGCAGTGGTGGCGGCGGCGGCGGCGG
CGGTGGTGGTTACAACCGCAGCAGTGGTGGCTATGAACCCAGAGGTCGTGGAGGTGGCCGTGGAGGCAGA
GGTGGCATGGGCGGAAGTGACCGTGGTGGCTTCAATAAATTTGGTGGCCCTCGGGACCAAGGATCACGTC
ATGACTCCGAACAGGATAATTCAGACAACAACACCATCTTTGTGCAAGGCCTGGGTGAGAATGTTACAAT
TGAGTCTGTGGCTGATTACTTCAAGCAGATTGGTATTATTAAGACAAACAAGAAAACGGGACAGCCCATG
ATTAATTTGTACACAGACAGGGAAACTGGCAAGCTGAAGGGAGAGGCAACGGTCTCTTTTGATGACCCAC
CTTCAGCTAAAGCAGCTATTGACTGGTTTGATGGTAAAGAATTCTCCGGAAATCCTATCAAGGTCTCATT
TGCTACTCGCCGGGCAGACTTTAATCGGGGTGGTGGCAATGGTCGTGGAGGCCGAGGGCGAGGAGGACCC
ATGGGCCGTGGAGGCTATGGAGGTGGTGGCAGTGGTGGTGGTGGCCGAGGAGGATTTCCCAGTGGAGGTG
GTGGCGGTGGAGGACAGCAGCGAGCTGGTGACTGGAAGTGTCCTAATCTCACCTGTGAGAATATGAACTT
CTCTTGGAGGAATGAATGCAACCAGTGTAAGGCCCCTAAACCAGATGGCCCAGGAGGGGGACCAGGTGGC
TCTCACATGGGGGGTAACTACGGGGATGATCGTCGTGGTGGCAGAGGAGGCTATGATCGAGGCGGCTACC
GGGGCCGCGGCGGGGACCGTGGAGGCTTCCGAGGGGGCCGGGGTGGTGGGGACAGAGGTGGCTTTGGCCC
TGGCAAGATGGATTCCAGGGGTGAGCACAGACAGGATCGCAGGGAGAGGCCGTATTAGGACCCAGCTTTC
TTGTACAAAGTGGTGATGGGCTGCAGGAATTCGATATCAAGCTTATCGATACCGTCGACCTCGAGTCATG
TAATTAGTTATGTCACGCTTACATTCACGCCCTCCCCCCACATCCGCTCTAACCGAAAAGGAAGGAGTTA
GACAACCTGAAGTCTAGGTCCCTATTTATTTTTTTATAGTTATGTTAGTATTAAGAACGTTATTTATATT
TCAAATTTTTCTTTTTTTTCTGTACAGACGCGTGTACGCATGTAACATTATACTGAAAACCTTGCTTGAG
AAGGTTTTGGGACGCTCGAAGGCTTTAATTTGCGGCCGGTACCCAATTCGCCCTATAGTGAGTCGTATTA
CGCGCGCTCACTGGCCGTCGTTTTACAACGTCGTGACTGGGAAAACCCTGGCGTTACCCAACTTAATCGC
CTTGCAGCACATCCCCCTTTCGCCAGCTGGCGTAATAGCGAAGAGGCCCGCACCGATCGCCCTTCCCAAC
AGTTGCGCAGCCTGAATGGCGAATGG
[124 nt withheld, positions 5417-5540]
C
[91 nt withheld, positions 5542-5632]
A
[49 nt withheld, positions 5634-5682]
CCTTTGACGTTGGAGTCCACGTTCTTT
[37 nt withheld, positions 5710-5746]
ACCCTATCTCGGTCTATTCTTTTGATTTATAAGGGATTTTGCCGATTTCGGCCTATTGGTTAAAAAATGA
GCTGATTTAACAAAAATTTAACGCGAATTTTAACAAAATATTAACGCTTACAATTTCCTGATGCGGTATT
TTCTCCTTACGCATCTGTGCGGTATTTCACACCGCATAGGGTAATAACTGATATAATTAAATTGAAGCTC
TAATTTGTGAGTTTAGTATACATGCATTTACTTATAATACAGTTTTTTAGTTTTGCTGGCCGCATCTTCT
CAAATATGCTTCCCAGCCTGCTTTTCTGTAACGTTCACCCTCTACCTTAGCATCCCTTCCCTTTGCAAAT
AGTCCTCTTCCAACAATAATAATGTCAGATCCTGTAGAGACCACATCATCCACGGTTCTATACTGTTGAC
CCAATGCGTCTCCCTTGTCATCTAAACCCACACCGGGTGTCATAATCAACCAATCGTAACCTTCATCTCT
TCCACCCATGTCTCTTTGAGCAATAAAGCCGATAACAAAATCTTTGTCGCTCTTCGCAATGTCAACAGTA
CCCTTAGTATATTCTCCAGTAGATAGGGAGCCCTTGCATGACAATTCTGCTAACATCAAAAGGCCTCTAG
GTTCCTTTGTTACTTCTTCTGCCGCCTGCTTCAAACCGCTAACAATACCTGGGCCCACCACACCGTGTGC
ATTCGTAATGTCTGCCCATTCTGCTATTCTGTATACACCCGCAGAGTACTGCAATTTGACTGTATTACCA
ATGTCAGCAAATTTTCTGTCTTCGAAGAGTAAAAAATTGTACTTGGCGGATAATGCCTTTAGCGGCTTAA
CTGTGCCCTCCATGGAAAAATCAGTCAAGATATCCACATGTGTTTTTAGTAAACAAATTTTGGGACCTAA
TGCTTCAACTAACTCCAGTAATTCCTTGGTGGTACGAACATCCAATGAAGCACACAAGTTTGTTTGCTTT
TCGTGCATGATATTAAATAGCTTGGCAGCAACAGGACTAGGATGAGTAGCAGCACGTTCCTTATATGTAG
CTTTCGACATGATTTATCTTCGTTTCCTGCAGGTTTTTGTTCTGTGCAGTTGGGTTAAGAATACTGGGCA
ATTTCATGTTTCTTCAACACTACATATGCGTATATATACCAATCTAAGTCTGTGCTCCTTCCTTCGTTCT
TCCTTCTGTTCGGAGATTACCGAATCAAAAAAATTTCAAGGAAACCGAAATCAAAAAAAAGAATAAAAAA
AAAATGATGAATTGAAAAGGTGGTATGGTGCACTCTCAGTACAATCTGCTCTGATGCCGCATAGTTAAGC
CAGCCCCGACACCCGCCAACACCCGCTGACGCGCCCTGACGGGCTTGTCTGCTCCCGGCATCCGCTTACA
GACAAGCTGTGACCGTCTCCGGGAGCTGCATGTGTCAGAGGTTTTCACCGTCATCACCGAAACGCGCGA
