>Addgene plasmid #181717 | pAG416-GAL-FUS-P431L | depositor partial sequence | sequence record 351422 | Insert Sequence
ATGGCCTCAAACGATTATACCCAACAAGCAACCCAAAGCTATGGGGCCTACCCCACCCAGCCCGGGCAGG
GCTATTCCCAGCAGAGCAGTCAGCCCTACGGACAGCAGAGTTACAGTGGTTATAGCCAGTCCACGGACAC
TTCAGGCTATGGCCAGAGCAGCTATTCTTCTTATGGCCAGAGCCAGAACACAGGCTATGGAACTCAGTCA
ACTCCCCAGGGATATGGCTCGACTGGCGGCTATGGCAGTAGCCAGAGCTCCCAATCGTCTTACGGGCAGC
AGTCCTCCTATCCTGGCTATGGCCAGCAGCCAGCTCCCAGCAGCACCTCGGGAAGTTACGGTAGCAGTTC
TCAGAGCAGCAGCTATGGGCAGCCCCAGAGTGGGAGCTACAGCCAGCAGCCTAGCTATGGTGGACAGCAG
CAAAGCTATGGACAGCAGCAAAGCTATAATCCCCCTCAGGGCTATGGACAGCAGAACCAGTACAACAGCA
GCAGTGGTGGTGGAGGTGGAGGTGGAGGTGGAGGTAACTATGGCCAAGATCAATCCTCCATGAGTAGTGG
TGGTGGCAGTGGTGGCGGTTATGGCAATCAAGACCAGAGTGGTGGAGGTGGCAGCGGTGGCTATGGACAG
CAGGACCGTGGAGGCCGCGGCAGGGGTGGCAGTGGTGGCGGCGGCGGCGGCGGCGGTGGTGGTTACAACC
GCAGCAGTGGTGGCTATGAACCCAGAGGTCGTGGAGGTGGCCGTGGAGGCAGAGGTGGCATGGGCGGAAG
TGACCGTGGTGGCTTCAATAAATTTGGTGGCCCTCGGGACCAAGGATCACGTCATGACTCCGAACAGGAT
AATTCAGACAACAACACCATCTTTGTGCAAGGCCTGGGTGAGAATGTTACAATTGAGTCTGTGGCTGATT
ACTTCAAGCAGATTGGTATTATTAAGACAAACAAGAAAACGGGACAGCCCATGATTAATTTGTACACAGA
CAGGGAAACTGGCAAGCTGAAGGGAGAGGCAACGGTCTCTTTTGATGACCCACCTTCAGCTAAAGCAGCT
ATTGACTGGTTTGATGGTAAAGAATTCTCCGGAAATCCTATCAAGGTCTCATTTGCTACTCGCCGGGCAG
ACTTTAATCGGGGTGGTGGCAATGGTCGTGGAGGCCGAGGGCGAGGAGGACCCATGGGCCGTGGAGGCTA
TGGAGGTGGTGGCAGTGGTGGTGGTGGCCGAGGAGGATTTCCCAGTGGAGGTGGTGGCGGTGGAGGACAG
CAGCGAGCTGGTGACTGGAAGTGTCCTAATCTCACCTGTGAGAATATGAACTTCTCTTGGAGGAATGAAT
GCAACCAGTGTAAGGCCCCTAAACCAGATGGCCCAGGAGGGGGACCAGGTGGCTCTCACATGGGGGGTAA
CTACGGGGATGATCGTCGTGGTGGCAGAGGAGGCTATGATCGAGGCGGCTACCGGGGCCGCGGCGGGGAC
CGTGGAGGCTTCCGAGGGGGCCGGGGTGGTGGGGACAGAGGTGGCTTTGGCCCTGGCAAGATGGATTCCA
GGGGTGAGCACAGACAGGATCGCAGGGAGAGGCCGTATTAA
